>Addgene plasmid #61155 | C1A-C1A-EYFP | depositor full sequence | sequence record 99172 | C1A-C1A-EYFP sequence 5144 bps
TAGTTATTAATAGTAATCAATTACGGGGTCATTAGTTCATAGCCCATATATGGAGTTCCGCGTTACATAA
CTTACGGTAAATGGCCCGCCTGGCTGACCGCCCAACGACCCCCGCCCATTGACGTCAATAATGACGTATG
TTCCCATAGTAACGCCAATAGGGACTTTCCATTGACGTCAATGGGTGGAGTATTTACGGTAAACTGCCCA
CTTGGCAGTACATCAAGTGTATCATATGCCAAGTACGCCCCCTATTGACGTCAATGACGGTAAATGGCCC
GCCTGGCATTATGCCCAGTACATGACCTTATGGGACTTTCCTACTTGGCAGTACATCTACGTATTAGTCA
TCGCTATTACCATGGTGATGCGGTTTTGGCAGTACATCAATGGGCGTGGATAGCGGTTTGACTCACGGGG
ATTTCCAAGTCTCCACCCCATTGACGTCAATGGGAGTTTGTTTTGGCACCAAAATCAACGGGACTTTCCA
AAATGTCGTAACAACTCCGCCCCATTGACGCAAATGGGCGGTAGGCGTGTACGGTGGGAGGTCTATATAA
GCAGAGCTGGTTTAGTGAACCGTCAGATCCGCTAGCGCTACCGGACTCAGATCTCGAGCTCAAGCTTCGA
ATTCATGAGGCAGAAGGTGGTCCACGAGGTGAAGAGCCACAAGTTCACCGCTCGTTTCTTCAAGCAGCCA
ACCTTCTGCAGTCACTGTACCGACTTCATCTGGGGCATTGGAAAGCAGGGCCTGCAATGTCAAGTCTGCA
GCTTTGTGGTTCACCGCCGATGCCACGAATTTGTGACCTTCGAGTGTCCAGGAGCTGGAGGAGCAGGAGC
AGGAGCAGGAGCAGGAGCAGGAGCAAGGCAGAAGGTGGTCCACGAGGTGAAGAGCCACAAGTTCACCGCT
CGTTTCTTCAAGCAGCCAACCTTCTGCAGTCACTGTACCGACTTCATCTGGGGCATTGGAAAGCAGGGCC
TGCAATGTCAAGTCTGCAGCTTTGTGGTTCACCGCCGATGCCACGAATTTGTGACCTTCGAGTGTCCAGG
AGCTGGAGGAGCAGGAGCAGGAGCAGGAGCAGGAGGGGATCCAGTGAGCAAGGGCGAGGAGCTGTTCACC
GGGGTGGTGCCCATCCTGGTCGAGCTGGACGGCGACGTAAACGGCCACAAGTTCAGCGTGTCCGGCGAGG
GCGAGGGCGATGCCACCTACGGCAAGCTGACCCTGAAGTTCATCTGCACCACCGGCAAGCTGCCCGTGCC
CTGGCCCACCCTCGTGACCACCTTCGGCTACGGCGTGCAGTGCTTCGCCCGCTACCCCGACCACATGAAG
CAGCACGACTTCTTCAAGTCCGCCATGCCCGAAGGCTACGTCCAGGAGCGCACCATCTTCTTCAAGGACG
ACGGCAACTACAAGACCCGCGCCGAGGTGAAGTTCGAGGGCGACACCCTGGTGAACCGCATCGAGCTGAA
GGGCATCGACTTCAAGGAGGACGGCAACATCCTGGGGCACAAGCTGGAGTACAACTACAACAGCCACAAC
GTCTATATCATGGCCGACAAGCAGAAGAACGGCATCAAGGTGAACTTCAAGATCCGCCACAACATCGAGG
ACGGCAGCGTGCAGCTCGCCGACCACTACCAGCAGAACACCCCCATCGGCGACGGCCCCGTGCTGCTGCC
CGACAACCACTACCTGAGCTACCAGTCCGCCCTGAGCAAAGACCCCAACGAGAAGCGCGATCACATGGTC
CTGCTGGAGTTCGTGACCGCCGCCGGGATCACTCTCGGCATGGACGAGCTGTACAAGTAAGCGGCCGCGA
CTCTAGATCATAATCAGCCATACCACATTTGTAGAGGTTTTACTTGCTTTAAAAAACCTCCCACACCTCC
CCCTGAACCTGAAACATAAAATGAATGCAATTGTTGTTGTTAACTTGTTTATTGCAGCTTATAATGGTTA
CAAATAAAGCAATAGCATCACAAATTTCACAAATAAAGCATTTTTTTCACTGCATTCTAGTTGTGGTTTG
TCCAAACTCATCAATGTATCTTAAGGCGTAAATTGTAAGCGTTAATATTTTGTTAAAATTCGCGTTAAAT
TTTTGTTAAATCAGCTCATTTTTTAACCAATAGGCCGAAATCGGCAAAATCCCTTATAAATCAAAAGAAT
AGACCGAGATAGGGT
[37 nt withheld, positions 2186-2222]
AAAGAACGTGGACTCCAACGTCAAAGG
[49 nt withheld, positions 2250-2298]
T
[91 nt withheld, positions 2300-2390]
G
[124 nt withheld, positions 2392-2515]
CAGGTGGCACTTTTCGGGGAAATGTGCGCGGAACCCCTATTTGTTTATTTTTCTAAATACATTCAAATAT
GTATCCGCTCATGAGACAATAACCCTGATAAATGCTTCAATAATATTGAAAAAGGAAGAGTCCTGAGGCG
GAAAGAACCAGCTGTGGAATGTGTGTCAGTTAGGGTGTGGAAAGTCCCCAGGCTCCCCAGCAGGCAGAAG
TATGCAAAGCATGCATCTCAATTAGTCAGCAACCAGGTGTGGAAAGTCCCCAGGCTCCCCAGCAGGCAGA
AGTATGCAAAGCATGCATCTCAATTAGTCAGCAACCATAGTCCCGCCCCTAACTCCGCCCATCCCGCCCC
TAACTCCGCCCAGTTCCGCCCATTCTCCGCCCCATGGCTGACTAATTTTTTTTATTTATGCAGAGGCCGA
GGCCGCCTCGGCCTCTGAGCTATTCCAGAAGTAGTGAGGAGGCTTTTTTGGAGGCCTAGGCTTTTGCAAA
GATCGATCAAGAGACAGGATGAGGATCGTTTCGCATGATTGAACAAGATGGATTGCACGCAGGTTCTCCG
GCCGCTTGGGTGGAGAGGCTATTCGGCTATGACTGGGCACAACAGACAATCGGCTGCTCTGATGCCGCCG
TGTTCCGGCTGTCAGCGCAGGGGCGCCCGGTTCTTTTTGTCAAGACCGACCTGTCCGGTGCCCTGAATGA
ACTGCAAGACGAGGCAGCGCGGCTATCGTGGCTGGCCACGACGGGCGTTCCTTGCGCAGCTGTGCTCGAC
GTTGTCACTGAAGCGGGAAGGGACTGGCTGCTATTGGGCGAAGTGCCGGGGCAGGATCTCCTGTCATCTC
ACCTTGCTCCTGCCGAGAAAGTATCCATCATGGCTGATGCAATGCGGCGGCTGCATACGCTTGATCCGGC
TACCTGCCCATTCGACCACCAAGCGAAACATCGCATCGAGCGAGCACGTACTCGGATGGAAGCCGGTCTT
GTCGATCAGGATGATCTGGACGAAGAGCATCAGGGGCTCGCGCCAGCCGAACTGTTCGCCAGGCTCAAGG
CGAGCATGCCCGACGGCGAGGATCTCGTCGTGACCCATGGCGATGCCTGCTTGCCGAATATCATGGTGGA
AAATGGCCGCTTTTCTGGATTCATCGACTGTGGCCGGCTGGGTGTGGCGGACCGCTATCAGGACATAGCG
TTGGCTACCCGTGATATTGCTGAAGAGCTTGGCGGCGAATGGGCTGACCGCTTCCTCGTGCTTTACGGTA
TCGCCGCTCCCGATTCGCAGCGCATCGCCTTCTATCGCCTTCTTGACGAGTTCTTCTGAGCGGGACTCTG
GGGTTCGAAATGACCGACCAAGCGACGCCCAACCTGCCATCACGAGATTTCGATTCCACCGCCGCCTTCT
ATGAAAGGTTGGGCTTCGGAATCGTTTTCCGGGACGCCGGCTGGATGATCCTCCAGCGCGGGGATCTCAT
GCTGGAGTTCTTCGCCCACCCTAGGGGGAGGCTAACTGAAACACGGAAGGAGACAATACCGGAAGGAACC
CGCGCTATGACGGCAATAAAAAGACAGAATAAAACGCACGGTGTTGGGTCGTTTGTTCATAAACGCGGGG
TTCGGTCCCAGGGCTGGCACTCTGTCGATACCCCACCGAGACCCCATTGGGGCCAATACGCCCGCGTTTC
TTCCTTTTCCCCACCCCACCCCCCAAGTTCGGGTGAAGGCCCAGGGCTCGCAGCCAACGTCGGGGCGGCA
GGCCCTGCCATAGCCTCAGGTTACTCATATATACTTTAGATTGATTTAAAACTTCATTTTTAATTTAAAA
GGATCTAGGTGAAGATCCTTTTTGATAATCTCATGACCAAAATCCCTTAACGTGAGTTTTCGTTCCACTG
AGCGTCAGACCCCGTAGAAAAGATCAAAGGATCTTCTTGAGATCCTTTTTTTCTGCGCGTAATCTGCTGC
TTGCAAACAAAAAAACCACCGCTACCAGCGGTGGTTTGTTTGCCGGATCAAGAGCTACCAACTCTTTTTC
CGAAGGTAACTGGCTTCAGCAGAGCGCAGATACCAAATACTGTCCTTCTAGTGTAGCCGTAGTTAGGCCA
CCACTTCAAGAACTCTGTAGCACCGCCTACATACCTCGCTCTGCTAATCCTGTTACCAGTGGCTGCTGCC
AGTGGCGATAAGTCGTGTCTTACCGGGTTGGACTCAAGACGATAGTTACCGGATAAGGCGCAGCGGTCGG
GCTGAACGGGGGGTTCGTGCACACAGCCCAGCTTGGAGCGAACGACCTACACCGAACTGAGATACCTACA
GCGTGAGCTATGAGAAAGCGCCACGCTTCCCGAAGGGAGAAAGGCGGACAGGTATCCGGTAAGCGGCAGG
GTCGGAACAGGAGAGCGCACGAGGGAGCTTCCAGGGGGAAACGCCTGGTATCTTTATAGTCCTGTCGGGT
TTCGCCACCTCTGACTTGAGCGTCGATTTTTGTGATGCTCGTCAGGGGGGCGGAGCCTATGGAAAAACGC
CAGCAACGCGGCCTTTTTACGGTTCCTGGCCTTTTGCTGGCCTTTTGCTCACATGTTCTTTCCTGCGTTA
TCCCCTGATTCTGTGGATAACCGTATTACCGCCATGCAT
Features (pLannotate 1.2.2; 15 found; start..end, strand, type, name):
     61..364     +  enhancer       CMV enhancer: human cytomegalovirus immediate early enhancer
    365..568     +  promoter       CMV promoter: human cytomegalovirus (CMV) immediate early promoter
    591..634     +  misc_feature   MCS (fragment): multiple cloning site
    635..1021    +  CDS            PRKCG (fragment): KPCG_HUMAN - Also known as PKCG. Experimental evidence at protein level: Swiss-Prot protein existence level 1. Calcium-activated, phospholipid- and diacylglycerol (DAG)- dependent serine/threonine-protein kinase that plays diverse roles in neuronal cells and eye tissues, such as regulation of the neuronal receptors GRIA4/GLUR4 and GRIN1/NMDAR1, modulation of receptors and neuronal functions related to sensitivity to opiates, pain and alcohol, mediation of synaptic function and cell survival after ischemia, and inhibition of gap junction activity after oxidative stress. Binds and phosphorylates
   1094..1810    +  CDS            EYFP: enhanced YFP mammalian codon-optimized
   1826..1909    +  CDS            large T antigen (fragment): large T antigen from SV40 (simian virus 40)
   1932..2053    +  polyA_signal   SV40 poly(A) signal: SV40 polyadenylation signal
   2087..2515    -  rep_origin     f1 ori (sequence partly withheld): f1 bacteriophage origin of replication; arrow indicates direction of (+) strand synthesis
   2542..2646    +  promoter       AmpR promoter: bla
   2648..3005    +  promoter       SV40 promoter: SV40 enhancer and early promoter
   3040..3834    +  CDS            NeoR/KanR: aminoglycoside phosphotransferase from Tn5; aph(3')-II (or nptII); confers resistance to neomycin, kanamycin, and G418 (Geneticin®)
   3855..4007    +  CDS            ble (fragment): BLE_KLEPN - Experimental evidence at protein level: Swiss-Prot protein existence level 1. Binding protein with a strong affinity to the bleomycin family of antibiotics. Binds to CL990; an antimitotic-antibiotic compound. From Klebsiella pneumoniae.
   4066..4113    +  polyA_signal   HSV TK poly(A) signal: herpes simplex virus thymidine kinase polyadenylation signal (Cole and Stacy, 1985)
   4204..4220    -  polyA_signal   bGH poly(A) signal (fragment): bovine growth hormone polyadenylation signal
   4442..5030    +  rep_origin     ori: high-copy-number ColE1/pMB1/pBR322/pUC origin of replication
