[The description below was written by a language model from this plasmid's Addgene catalogue record and pLannotate feature annotations shown in this document.]
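Description:
C1A-C1A-EYFP is a mammalian expression plasmid built on a Clontech N1-type fluorescent protein backbone and designed as a live-cell reporter for the lipid second messenger diacylglycerol (DAG). The human cytomegalovirus immediate-early enhancer and promoter drive a single open reading frame consisting of two tandem copies of the C1A domain of rat protein kinase C gamma (Prkcg, amino acids 26–89), followed by EYFP fused at the C terminus. The transcript is terminated by the SV40 polyadenylation signal. The automated annotation labels the C1A region as a fragment matching the human PRKCG protein, reflecting sequence similarity, whereas the catalogue entry gives rat as the source. The insert sits between EcoRI and NotI sites, both of which are retained. The C1 domain is the DAG-binding module of protein kinase C, so the fusion is expected to move from the cytosol to membranes where DAG accumulates; the record does not explain the rationale for duplicating the domain.

In bacteria the plasmid is maintained at high copy through a pUC/ColE1-type origin and selected with kanamycin. The same Tn5 aminoglycoside phosphotransferase gene (NeoR/KanR) is preceded by both a bacterial bla promoter and the SV40 enhancer/early promoter and followed by the HSV TK polyadenylation signal, so it also allows G418 selection of stably transfected mammalian cells. An f1 origin is present as well. Short annotated fragments of SV40 large T antigen, ble and the bGH poly(A) signal appear to be backbone remnants rather than functional elements. The deposited sequence is 5,144 nt, close to the listed total of about 5.2 kb. The associated publication concerns polarized calcium, DAG and STIM1 signalling during directed cell migration, which is consistent with using this construct to image the spatial distribution and dynamics of DAG.
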