Addgene plasmid #61155: C1A-C1A-EYFP
Purpose: Diacylglycerol (DAG) reporter
Depositing lab: Tobias Meyer. Depositing organization: Stanford University. Publication: A polarized Ca(2+), diacylglycerol and STIM1 signalling system regulates directed cell migration. Tsai FC, Seki A, Yang HW, Hayer A, Carrasco S, Malmersjo S, Meyer T. Nat Cell Biol. 2014 Feb;16(2):133-44. doi: 10.1038/ncb2906. Epub 2014 Jan 26. PubMed 24463606.
Backbone
  Vector backbone: N1
  Backbone manufacturer: Clontech
  Backbone size w/o insert (bp): 4000
  Total vector size (bp): 5200
  Vector type: Mammalian Expression
  Selectable markers: Neomycin (select with G418)
Growth in bacteria
  Bacterial resistance: Kanamycin, 50 μg/mL
  Growth temperature: 37°C
  Growth strain: DH5alpha
  Copy number: High Copy
Gene/Insert
  Gene/Insert name: C1A-C1A-EYFP, C1A from PKCG (aa 26-89, rat)
  Species: R. norvegicus (rat)
  Insert size (bp): 1176
  Mutation: C1A from PKCG amino acids 26-89
  GenBank ID: 24681
  Entrez Gene: Prkcg (a.k.a. PKC, PKCI, Prkc, Prkcc, RATPKCI)
  Promoter: CMV
  Tag / fusion protein: EYFP (C terminal on insert)
  Cloning method: Restriction Enzyme; 5′ cloning site EcorI (not destroyed); 3′ cloning site NotI (not destroyed)
  Sequencing primers: 5′ CMV Forward; 3′ EGFP-N
Terms and licenses: Academic/Nonprofit Terms; Industry Terms: Not Available to Industry
How to cite: C1A-C1A-EYFP was a gift from Tobias Meyer (Addgene plasmid # 61155 ; http://n2t.net/addgene:61155 ; RRID:Addgene_61155)
