>Addgene plasmid #61155 | C1A-C1A-EYFP | addgene partial sequence | sequence record 100430 | SV40pA-R 5'-GAAATTTGTGATGCTATTGC-3'
AGTTAACAACAACAATTGCATTCATTTTATGTTTCAGGTTCAGGGGGAGGTGTGGGAGGTTTTTTAAAGC
AAGTAAAACCTCTACAAATGTGGTATGGCTGATTATGATCTAGAGTCGCGGCCGCTTACTTGTACAGCTC
GTCCATGCCGAGAGTGATCCCGGCGGCGGTCACGAACTCCAGCAGGACCATGTGATCGCGCTTCTCGTTG
GGGTCTTTGCTCAGGGCGGACTGGTAGCTCAGGTAGTGGTTGTCGGGCAGCAGCACGGGGCCGTCGCCGA
TGGGGGTGTTCTGCTGGTAGTGGTCGGCGAGCTGCACGCTGCCGTCCTCGATGTTGTGGCGGATCTTGAA
GTTCACCTTGATGCCGTTCTTCTGCTTGTCGGCCATGATATAGACGTTGTGGCTGTTGTAGTTGTACTCC
AGCTTGTGCCCCAGGATGTTGCCGTCCTCCTTGAAGTCGATGCCCTTCAGCTCGATGCGGTTCACCAGGG
TGTCGCCCTCGAACTTCACCTCGGCGCGGGTCTTGTAGTTGCCGTCGTCCTTGAAGAAGATGGTGCGCTC
CTGGACGTAGCCTTCGGGCATGGCGGACTTGAAGAAGTCGTGCTGCTTCATGTGGTCGGGGTAGCGGGCG
AAGCACTGCACGCCGTAGCCGAAGGTGGTCACGAGGGTGGGCCAGGGCACGGGCAGCTTGCCGGTGGTGC
AGATGAACTTCAGGGTCAGCTTGCCGTA
