>Addgene plasmid #61155 | C1A-C1A-EYFP | addgene partial sequence | sequence record 100431 | CMV-F 5'-CGCAAATGGGCGGTAGGCGTG-3'
CAGAGCTGGTTTAGTGAACCGTCAGATCCGCTAGCGCTACCGGACTCAGATCTCGAGCTCAAGCTTCGAA
TTCATGAGGCAGAAGGTGGTCCACGAGGTGAAGAGCCACAAGTTCACCGCTCGTTTCTTCAAGCAGCCAA
CCTTCTGCAGTCACTGTACCGACTTCATCTGGGGCATTGGAAAGCAGGGCCTGCAATGTCAAGTCTGCAG
CTTTGTGGTTCACCGCCGATGCCACGAATTTGTGACCTTCGAGTGTCCAGGAGCTGGAGGAGCAGGAGCA
GGAGCAGGAGCAGGAGCAGGAGCAAGGCAGAAGGTGGTCCACGAGGTGAAGAGCCACAAGTTCACCGCTC
GTTTCTTCAAGCAGCCAACCTTCTGCAGTCACTGTACCGACTTCATCTGGGGCATTGGAAAGCAGGGCCT
GCAATGTCAAGTCTGCAGCTTTGTGGTTCACCGCCGATGCCACGAATTTGTGACCTTCGAGTGTCCAGGA
GCTGGAGGAGCAGGAGCAGGAGCAGGAGCAGGAGGGGATCCAGTGAGCAAGGGCGAGGAGCTGTTCACCG
GGGTGGTGCCCATCCTGGTCGAGCTGGACGGCGACGTAAACGGCCACAAGTTCAGCGTGTCCGGCGAGGG
CGAGGGCGATGCCACCTACGGCAAGCTGACCCTGAAGTTCATCTGCACCACCGGCAAGCTGCCCGTGCCC
TGGCCCACCCTCGTGACCACCTTCGGCTACGGCGTGCAGTGCTTCGCCCGCTACCCCGACCACATGAAGC
AGCACGACTTCTTCAAGTCCGCCATGCCCGAAGGCTACGTCCAGGAGCGCACCATCTTCTTCAAGGACGA
CGGCAACTACAAGACCCGCGCCGAGGTGAAGTTCGAGGGCGACACCCTGGTGAACCGCATCGAGCTGAAG
GGCATCGACTTCAAGGAGGACG
